>Addgene plasmid #115270 | pC0075 TtCsm6 His6-TwinStrep-SUMO-BsaI | addgene full sequence | sequence record 222899 | Addgene NGS Result
GGAATTGTGAGCGGATAACAATTCCCCTCTAGAAATAATTTTGTTTAACTTTAAGAAGGAGATATACCAT
GGGCAGCAGCCATCATCATCATCATCACAGCAGCGGCCTGGTGCCGCGCGGCAGCCATATGGCTAGCTGG
AGCCATCCGCAGTTTGAAAAAGGTGGTGGTAGCGGTGGTGGTTCAGGTGGTAGTGCATGGTCACACCCTC
AGTTTGAGAAAATGTCGGACTCAGAAGTCAATCAAGAAGCTAAGCCAGAGGTCAAGCCAGAAGTCAAGCC
TGAGACTCACATCAATTTAAAGGTGTCCGATGGATCTTCAGAGATCTTCTTCAAGATCAAAAAGACCACT
CCTTTAAGAAGGCTGATGGAAGCGTTCGCTAAAAGACAGGGTAAGGAAATGGACTCCTTAAGATTCTTGT
ACGACGGTATTAGAATCCAAGCTGATCAGACCCCTGAAGATTTGGACATGGAGGATAACGATATTATTGA
GGCTCACAGAGAACAGATTGGTGGATCTATGGAGGACCTTGATGCGTTGTGGGAGCGCTATCGTGAAGCT
GTTCGCGCGGGTGGGAATCCCCAGGCTCTGTACCAGGAGATGGTATGGCCGGCGTTGTTAGCACTGTGGC
GCGAGAAACCTCGCGTTTACCCCTTCCCTCAAGCATTTGCGGTGTCAGTGCATACCCTTGGAACGAGCCC
GGAGGCAACTGCTCTTGCGATCTTAGGTGCAGGCGCCGAGCGCGTTTATGTGTTACACACTCCGGAGTCA
GCGCGCTTCTTGCCGCGCTTACGTCAAGACACCGGAAAGGACTTGTACCCAGTTGAGATTGGAAAGAGTG
ACGTAGAGGCGATCTATCGTGAAGTGAAGCGCTTATTGGAAAAGCACCCCGAAGTCCCTGTCGCATTGGA
CCTGACTTCGGGGACCAAGGCAATGTCGGCAGGGTTGGCCGCCGCAGGATTTTTTTTCCAACGTTTTTAT
CCCAAAGTCCGTGTGGTGTATGTAGATAACGAAGACTATGACCCAGAATTGCGCCGCCCGCGCGCCGGGA
CGGAGAAACTTCGCATTTTGCCCAATCCACACGAGGCTTTGGCTGAAGTCGACGCATTGTTTGCCAAAGA
GCTTTATGGCAAAGGAGAATTTGGGCAGGCGGCGGCTTACTTTCGCGGAATGGTTGGTCGCACTGGTAAT
CAAGCATACGCATTATATGCATTGCTGGCGGAGATGTACCGCGCCTGGCGCGCCTTGGATTTCGGTGAAG
CATTAAAGGCGGGGCGTAAGCTGCTGGGACAACTGTCTCAAAATGTGTGGTTGAATCATCCACTGAACGC
CCGTCGCGAAGCGCTTGAGGCGCAGGTCGCATTATTAGAGGCCGTCGACCGCTTTTTGAAGGCGCGTGAC
TTCGCATTAAAGGAAGGCGTGTATGGTCTGGCCCGCACTCTTCTTCATCTGGCCCAAGAGGCGAAAGAAG
AAGCCGCGGTACTTGCAGCATTGTATGCATACCGCGCATTGGAGCTTCTTTTACAGGAGCGCTTAGCTCT
GCTTGGTCGTCGCGCGGAGGCGCCTGGTCTGAGCCCAGAAGAAGCCGAGGCATTGCGCAAGGCTTTAGCC
GAGCTGTTAGGAGTTCTTCCTGAAGAGGTTCGTCTTCCAGCTAAATTAGGTTTATTAGATTTATTGGCCT
TTTTGCGCTTGAAAGGAGATGAGGCGTTGGGCCGCCTGTCTCTGGCTGAACTGCGTGGCTTAGCCGGTGC
TCTTAAAGGCCGTAATTCAGCCCTTCTTGTACATGGGTTTGATGTGCCCAGTCCTAAGGCCGTCGAGGGC
ATCGCCCGTCTGGCGCAAGGTCTTCTGCAGGATCTTGAGGCACGTACGGCTCTGGGCCCGCTGTCTCCGG
AACCCGTACCCTTGGGGTTCTAAGGCCGCACTCGAGGCCCGAAAGGAAGCTGAGTTGGCTGCTGCCACCG
CTGAGCAATAACTAGCATAACCCCTTGGGGCCTCTAAACGGGTCTTGAGGGGTTTTTTGCTGAAAGGAGG
AACTATATCCGGATATCCCGCAAGAGGCCCGGCAGTACCGGCATAACCAAGCCTATGCCTACAGCATCCA
GGGTGACGGTGCCGAGGATGACGATGAGCGCATTGTTAGATTTCATACACGGTGCCTGACTGCGTTAGCA
ATTTAACTGTGATAAACTACCGCATTAAAGCTTATCGATGATAAGCTGTCAAACATGAGAATTCTTGAAG
ACGAAAGGGCCTCGTGATACGCCTATTTTTATAGGTTAATGTCATGATAATAATGGTTTCTTAGACGTCA
GGTGGCACTTTTCGGGGAAATGTGCGCGGAACCCCTATTTGTTTATTTTTCTAAATACATTCAAATATGT
ATCCGCTCATGAGACAATAACCCTGATAAATGCTTCAATAATATTGAAAAAGGAAGAGTATGAGTATTCA
ACATTTCCGTGTCGCCCTTATTCCCTTTTTTGCGGCATTTTGCCTTCCTGTTTTTGCTCACCCAGAAACG
CTGGTGAAAGTAAAAGATGCTGAAGATCAGTTGGGTGCACGAGTGGGTTACATCGAACTGGATCTCAACA
GCGGTAAGATCCTTGAGAGTTTTCGCCCCGAAGAACGTTTTCCAATGATGAGCACTTTTAAAGTTCTGCT
ATGTGGCGCGGTATTATCCCGTGTTGACGCCGGGCAAGAGCAACTCGGTCGCCGCATACACTATTCTCAG
AATGACTTGGTTGAGTACTCACCAGTCACAGAAAAGCATCTTACGGATGGCATGACAGTAAGAGAATTAT
GCAGTGCTGCCATAACCATGAGTGATAACACTGCGGCCAACTTACTTCTGACAACGATCGGAGGACCGAA
GGAGCTAACCGCTTTTTTGCACAACATGGGGGATCATGTAACTCGCCTTGATCGTTGGGAACCGGAGCTG
AATGAAGCCATACCAAACGACGAGCGTGACACCACGATGCCTGCAGCAATGGCAACAACGTTGCGCAAAC
TATTAACTGGCGAACTACTTACTCTAGCTTCCCGGCAACAATTAATAGACTGGATGGAGGCGGATAAAGT
TGCAGGACCACTTCTGCGCTCGGCCCTTCCGGCTGGCTGGTTTATTGCTGATAAATCTGGAGCCGGTGAG
CGTGGGTCACGCGGTATCATTGCAGCACTGGGGCCAGATGGTAAGCCCTCCCGTATCGTAGTTATCTACA
CGACGGGGAGTCAGGCAACTATGGATGAACGAAATAGACAGATCGCTGAGATAGGTGCCTCACTGATTAA
GCATTGGTAACTGTCAGACCAAGTTTACTCATATATACTTTAGATTGATTTAAAACTTCATTTTTAATTT
AAAAGGATCTAGGTGAAGATCCTTTTTGATAATCTCATGACCAAAATCCCTTAACGTGAGTTTTCGTTCC
ACTGAGCGTCAGACCCCGTAGAAAAGATCAAAGGATCTTCTTGAGATCCTTTTTTTCTGCGCGTAATCTG
CTGCTTGCAAACAAAAAAACCACCGCTACCAGCGGTGGTTTGTTTGCCGGATCAAGAGCTACCAACTCTT
TTTCCGAAGGTAACTGGCTTCAGCAGAGCGCAGATACCAAATACTGTCCTTCTAGTGTAGCCGTAGTTAG
GCCACCACTTCAAGAACTCTGTAGCACCGCCTACATACCTCGCTCTGCTAATCCTGTTACCAGTGGCTGC
TGCCAGTGGCGATAAGTCGTGTCTTACCGGGTTGGACTCAAGACGATAGTTACCGGATAAGGCGCAGCGG
TCGGGCTGAACGGGGGGTTCGTGCACACAGCCCAGCTTGGAGCGAACGACCTACACCGAACTGAGATACC
TACAGCGTGAGCTATGAGAAAGCGCCACGCTTCCCGAAGGGAGAAAGGCGGACAGGTATCCGGTAAGCGG
CAGGGTCGGAACAGGAGAGCGCACGAGGGAGCTTCCAGGGGGAAACGCCTGGTATCTTTATAGTCCTGTC
GGGTTTCGCCACCTCTGACTTGAGCGTCGATTTTTGTGATGCTCGTCAGGGGGGCGGAGCCTATGGAAAA
ACGCCAGCAACGCGGCCTTTTTACGGTTCCTGGCCTTTTGCTGGCCTTTTGCTCACATGTTCTTTCCTGC
GTTATCCCCTGATTCTGTGGATAACCGTATTACCGCCTTTGAGTGAGCTGATACCGCTCGCCGCAGCCGA
ACGACCGAGCGCAGCGAGTCAGTGAGCGAGGAAGCGGAAGAGCGCCTGATGCGGTATTTTCTCCTTACGC
ATCTGTGCGGTATTTCACACCGCAATGGTGCACTCTCAGTACAATCTGCTCTGATGCCGCATAGTTAAGC
CAGTATACACTCCGCTATCGCTACGTGACTGGGTCATGGCTGCGCCCCGACACCCGCCAACACCCGCTGA
CGCGCCCTGACGGGCTTGTCTGCTCCCGGCATCCGCTTACAGACAAGCTGTGACCGTCTCCGGGAGCTGC
ATGTGTCAGAGGTTTTCACCGTCATCACCGAAACGCGCGAGGCAGCTGCGGTAAAGCTCATCAGCGTGGT
CGTGAAGCGATTCACAGATGTCTGCCTGTTCATCCGCGTCCAGCTCGTTGAGTTTCTCCAGAAGCGTTAA
TGTCTGGCTTCTGATAAAGCGGGCCATGTTAAGGGCGGTTTTTTCCTGTTTGGTCACTGATGCCTCCGTG
TAAGGGGGATTTCTGTTCATGGGGGTAATGATACCGATGAAACGAGAGAGGATGCTCACGATACGGGTTA
CTGATGATGAACATGCCCGGTTACTGGAACGTTGTGAGGGTAAACAACTGGCGGTATGGATGCGGCGGGA
CCAGAGAAAAATCACTCAGGGTCAATGCCAGCGCTTCGTTAATACAGATGTAGGTGTTCCACAGGGTAGC
CAGCAGCATCCTGCGATGCAGATCCGGAACATAATGGTGCAGGGCGCTGACTTCCGCGTTTCCAGACTTT
ACGAAACACGGAAACCGAAGACCATTCATGTTGTTGCTCAGGTCGCAGACGTTTTGCAGCAGCAGTCGCT
TCACGTTCGCTCGCGTATCGGTGATTCATTCTGCTAACCAGTAAGGCAACCCCGCCAGCCTAGCCGGGTC
CTCAACGACAGGAGCACGATCATGCGCACCCGTGGCCAGGACCCAACGCTGCCCGAGATGCGCCGCGTGC
GGCTGCTGGAGATGGCGGACGCGATGGATATGTTCTGCCAAGGGTTGGTTTGCGCATTCACAGTTCTCCG
CAAGAATTGATTGGCTCCAATTCTTGGAGTGGTGAATCCGTTAGCGAGGTGCCGCCGGCTTCCATTCAGG
TCGAGGTGGCCCGGCTCCATGCACCGCGACGCAACGCGGGGAGGCAGACAAGGTATAGGGCGGCGCCTAC
AATCCATGCCAACCCGTTCCATGTGCTCGCCGAGGCGGCATAAATCGCCGTGACGATCAGCGGTCCAATG
ATCGAAGTTAGGCTGGTAAGAGCCGCGAGCGATCCTTGAAGCTGTCCCTGATGGTCGTCATCTACCTGCC
TGGACAGCATGGCCTGCAACGCGGGCATCCCGATGCCGCCGGAAGCGAGAAGAATCATAATGGGGAAGGC
CATCCAGCCTCGCGTCGCGAACGCCAGCAAGACGTAGCCCAGCGCGTCGGCCGCCATGCCGGCGATAATG
GCCTGCTTCTCGCCGAAACGTTTGGTGGCGGGACCAGTGACGAAGGCTTGAGCGAGGGCGTGCAAGATTC
CGAATACCGCAAGCGACAGGCCGATCATCGTCGCGCTCCAGCGAAAGCGGTCCTCGCCGAAAATGACCCA
GAGCGCTGCCGGCACCTGTCCTACGAGTTGCATGATAAAGAAGACAGTCATAAGTGCGGCGACGATAGTC
ATGCCCCGCGCCCACCGGAAGGAGCTGACTGGGTTGAAGGCTCTCAAGGGCATCGGTCGAGATCCCGGTG
CCTAATGAGTGAGCTAACTTACATTAATTGCGTTGCGCTCACTGCCCGCTTTCCAGTCGGGAAACCTGTC
GTGCCAGCTGCATTAATGAATCGGCCAACGCGCGGGGAGAGGCGGTTTGCGTATTGGGCGCCAGGGTGGT
TTTTCTTTTCACCAGTGAGACGGGCAACAGCTGATTGCCCTTCACCGCCTGGCCCTGAGAGAGTTGCAGC
AAGCGGTCCACGCTGGTTTGCCCCAGCAGGCGAAAATCCTGTTTGATGGTGGTTAACGGCGGGATATAAC
ATGAGCTGTCTTCGGTATCGTCGTATCCCACTACCGAGATATCCGCACCAACGCGCAGCCCGGACTCGGT
AATGGCGCGCATTGCGCCCAGCGCCATCTGATCGTTGGCAACCAGCATCGCAGTGGGAACGATGCCCTCA
TTCAGCATTTGCATGGTTTGTTGAAAACCGGACATGGCACTCCAGTCGCCTTCCCGTTCCGCTATCGGCT
GAATTTGATTGCGAGTGAGATATTTATGCCAGCCAGCCAGACGCAGACGCGCCGAGACAGAACTTAATGG
GCCCGCTAACAGCGCGATTTGCTGGTGACCCAATGCGACCAGATGCTCCACGCCCAGTCGCGTACCGTCT
TCATGGGAGAAAATAATACTGTTGATGGGTGTCTGGTCAGAGACATCAAGAAATAACGCCGGAACATTAG
TGCAGGCAGCTTCCACAGCAATGGCATCCTGGTCATCCAGCGGATAGTTAATGATCAGCCCACTGACGCG
TTGCGCGAGAAGATTGTGCACCGCCGCTTTACAGGCTTCGACGCCGCTTCGTTCTACCATCGACACCACC
ACGCTGGCACCCAGTTGATCGGCGCGAGATTTAATCGCCGCGACAATTTGCGACGGCGCGTGCAGGGCCA
GACTGGAGGTGGCAACGCCAATCAGCAACGACTGTTTGCCCGCCAGTTGTTGTGCCACGCGGTTGGGAAT
GTAATTCAGCTCCGCCATCGCCGCTTCCACTTTTTCCCGCGTTTTCGCAGAAACGTGGCTGGCCTGGTTC
ACCACGCGGGAAACGGTCTGATAAGAGACACCGGCATACTCTGCGACATCGTATAACGTTACTGGTTTCA
CATTCACCACCCTGAATTGACTCTCTTCCGGGCGCTATCATGCCATACCGCGAAAGGTTTTGCGCCATTC
GATGGTGTCCGGGATCTCGACGCTCTCCCTTATGCGACTCCTGCATTAGGAAGCAGCCCAGTAGTAGGTT
GAGGCCGTTGAGCACCGCCGCCGCAAGGAATGGTGCATGCAAGGAGATGGCGCCCAACAGTCCCCCGGCC
ACGGGGCCTGCCACCATACCCACGCCGAAACAAGCGCTCATGAGCCCGAAGTGGCGAGCCCGATCTTCCC
CATCGGTGATGTCGGCGATATAGGCGCCAGCAACCGCACCTGTGGCGCCGGTGATGCCGGCCACGATGCG
TCCGGCGTAGAGGATCGAGATCTCGATCCCGCGAAATTAATACGACTCACTATAGG
Features (pLannotate 1.2.2; 22 found; start..end, strand, type, name):
      1..25      +  protein_bind   lac operator: The lac repressor binds to the lac operator to inhibit transcription in E. coli. This inhibition can be relieved by adding lactose or isopropyl-β-D-thiogalactopyranoside (IPTG). lac repressor encoded by lacI
     40..62      +  RBS            RBS: efficient ribosome binding site from bacteriophage T7 gene 10 (Olins and Rangwala, 1989)
     81..97      +  CDS            capTEV™ (fragment): composite tag for in vivo biotinylation, TEV protease cleavage, and 6xHis tagging
    108..125     +  CDS            thrombin site: thrombin recognition and cleavage site
    222..514     +  CDS            SUMO (fragment): cleavable ubiquitin-like protein tag; S. cerevisiae SMT3 (truncated)
    519..1910    +  CDS            csm6: CSM6_THET8 - Experimental evidence at protein level: Swiss-Prot protein existence level 1. A single-strand-specific endoribonuclease (ssRNase) producing free 5'-OH (PubMed:26763118). Activity is approximately 1000-fold stimulated by cyclic oligoadenylate (cOA); only cyclic tetraadenylate (cA4) stimulates the ssRNase activity while linear oligoadenylates do not activate the RNase (PubMed:28663439). Another study showed stimulation by linear tetraadenylate at very high concentrations, but did not examine stimulation by cA4 (PubMed:28722012). From Thermus thermophilus (strain ATCC 27634 / DSM 579
   1927..1964    +  CDS            SET1 (fragment): solubility-enhancement tag derived from T7 phage gene 10B
   1972..2019    +  terminator     T7 terminator: transcription terminator for bacteriophage T7 RNA polymerase
   2042..2146    -  CDS            TcR (fragment): tetracycline efflux protein; tet; confers resistance to tetracycline
   2194..2222    -  promoter       tet promoter: E. coli promoter for tetracycline efflux protein gene
   2335..2439    +  promoter       AmpR promoter: bla
   2440..3297    +  CDS            bla: BLAT_ECOLX - Experimental evidence at protein level: Swiss-Prot protein existence level 1. TEM-type are the most prevalent beta-lactamases in enterobacteria; they hydrolyze the beta-lactam bond in susceptible beta-lactam antibiotics, thus conferring resistance to penicillins and cephalosporins. TEM-3 and TEM-4 are capable of hydrolyzing cefotaxime and ceftazidime. TEM-5 is capable of hydrolyzing ceftazidime. TEM-6 is capable of hydrolyzing ceftazidime and aztreonam. TEM-8/CAZ-2, TEM- 16/CAZ-7 and TEM-24/CAZ-6 are markedly active against ceftazidime. IRT- 4 shows resistance to beta-lactamase in
   3471..4059    +  rep_origin     ori: high-copy-number ColE1/pMB1/pBR322/pUC origin of replication
   4245..4384    -  misc_feature   bom: basis of mobility region from pBR322
   4486..4677    -  CDS            rop: Rop protein, which maintains plasmids at low copy number; rop
   4694..5074    +  CDS            YPB1_ECOLX: Protein predicted: Swiss-Prot protein existence level 4. From Escherichia coli.
   5316..5940    -  CDS            TcR (fragment): tetracycline efflux protein; tet; confers resistance to tetracycline
   5955..5976    -  protein_bind   CAP binding site: CAP binding activates transcription in the presence of cAMP. E. coli catabolite activator protein
   5989..7071    -  CDS            lacI: lac repressor; lacI; The lac repressor binds to the lac operator to inhibit transcription in E. coli. This inhibition can be relieved by adding lactose or isopropyl-β-D-thiogalactopyranoside (IPTG).
   7072..7149    -  promoter       lacI promoter: lacI
   7157..7436    -  CDS            TcR (fragment): tetracycline efflux protein; tet; confers resistance to tetracycline
   7458..7476    +  promoter       T7 promoter: promoter for bacteriophage T7 RNA polymerase
