[The description below was written by a language model from this plasmid's Addgene catalogue record and pLannotate feature annotations shown in this document.]
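Description:
pC0075 TtCsm6 His6-TwinStrep-SUMO-BsaI is a bacterial expression plasmid of about 7.5 kb for producing recombinant Csm6 from Thermus thermophilus in E. coli. The backbone is a pBR322-derived, T7-driven SUMO fusion vector. It carries a ColE1/pMB1-type origin together with the bom region and the rop gene, which moderates copy number, and it is selected with ampicillin through the TEM beta-lactamase gene (bla) under its own promoter. Several tetracycline resistance fragments and the tet promoter are annotated, but these are interrupted remnants of the parental plasmid and not a functional marker.

Expression is controlled by a T7 promoter followed by a lac operator and the strong T7 gene 10 ribosome binding site, with a T7 terminator downstream. A lacI cassette on the plasmid supplies repressor, so transcription is held off until IPTG is added in a host that provides T7 RNA polymerase. The open reading frame begins with an N-terminal purification module: the plasmid name indicates His6 and Twin-Strep tags, while the annotation detects a His-tag-containing fragment and a thrombin cleavage site. This is followed by a truncated yeast SMT3 (SUMO) domain fused directly to the roughly 1.4 kb csm6 coding sequence. The SUMO moiety generally aids solubility and can be removed with a SUMO protease. "BsaI" in the name presumably refers to the cloning site used to insert genes after SUMO, though the record does not say so explicitly.

TtCsm6 is a single-strand-specific endoribonuclease whose activity is strongly stimulated by cyclic tetraadenylate. According to the associated publication, the purified protein belongs to a multiplexed nucleic acid detection platform that combines Csm6 with Cas13 and Cas12a.
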