Addgene plasmid #115270: pC0075 TtCsm6 His6-TwinStrep-SUMO-BsaI
Purpose: Expresses TtCsm6 from a SUMO-tagged bacterial expression construct
Depositing lab: Feng Zhang. Depositing organization: Broad Institute. Publication: Multiplexed and portable nucleic acid detection platform with Cas13, Cas12a, and Csm6. Gootenberg JS, Abudayyeh OO, Kellner MJ, Joung J, Collins JJ, Zhang F. Science. 2018 Apr 27;360(6387):439-444. doi: 10.1126/science.aaq0179. Epub 2018 Feb 15. PubMed 29449508.
Backbone
  Vector backbone: SUMO bacterial expression vector
  Backbone size w/o insert (bp): 6084
  Total vector size (bp): 7479
  Vector type: Bacterial Expression
Growth in bacteria
  Bacterial resistance: Ampicillin, 100 μg/mL
  Growth temperature: 37°C
  Growth strain: DH5alpha
  Copy number: Unknown
Gene/Insert
  Gene/Insert name: TtCsm6 (alt name: Csm6 from Thermus thermophilus)
  Species: Thermus thermophilus
  Insert size (bp): 1395
  Tag / fusion protein: SUMO
Terms and licenses: Academic/Nonprofit Terms; Industry Terms: Not Available to Industry
How to cite: pC0075 TtCsm6 His6-TwinStrep-SUMO-BsaI was a gift from Feng Zhang (Addgene plasmid # 115270 ; http://n2t.net/addgene:115270 ; RRID:Addgene_115270)
